>Addgene plasmid #220479 | pET28a_PA4114_Nterm_His | addgene full sequence | sequence record 437219 | Addgene NGS Result
TGAGCCCGAAGTGGCGAGCCCGATCTTCCCCATCGGTGATGTCGGCGATATAGGCGCCAGCAACCGCACC
TGTGGCGCCGGTGATGCCGGCCACGATGCGTCCGGCGTAGAGGATCGAGATCTCGATCCCGCGAAATTAA
TACGACTCACTATAGGGGAATTGTGAGCGGATAACAATTCCCCTCTAGAAATAATTTTGTTTAACTTTAA
GAAGGAGATATACCATGGGCAGCAGCCATCATCATCATCATCACAGCAGCGGCCTGGTGCCGCGCGGCAG
CCATATGATTGAACTGCGTACCATTACACGTGATGATTGGGAAACCTGTATTGATCTGAAAGTTGCACGT
CATCAGGCACATTTTGTTGCAAGCAATCTGTATAGCCTGGCACAGAGCCGTTTTCTGCCTGGTTTTCGTG
CAGTTGGTATTCATCATGGTGGTCGTATGGTTGGTTTTGCACTGTATGGTCCGGATGCAGATGATGGTCA
TTATTGGCTGTATCGTCTGATGATTGATCGTCGCTATCAAGGTAAAGGTCATGGTCGTGCAGCACTGCAG
CGTATTATTGCAAGCGTTCGTCGTACCCGTCGTCGTAGCGATCGCCTGATGGTTGCATATGCCGTTGATA
ATGATGTTGCCCGTCAGCTGTACCGTGATGCAGGTTTTGTTGAACAAGGTCTGGCACCGTGGGGTGAAAC
CATGGCATGTCTGATGCTGCCGGAACCGAGCCATCGTAGCGGTAAAGTTGCCGGTGCACCAGGTGGTCGC
GCAGCCCATGGTGTTCCGGCATAACTCGAGCACCACCACCACCACCACTGAGATCCGGCTGCTAACAAAG
CCCGAAAGGAAGCTGAGTTGGCTGCTGCCACCGCTGAGCAATAACTAGCATAACCCCTTGGGGCCTCTAA
ACGGGTCTTGAGGGGTTTTTTGCTGAAAGGAGGAACTATATCCGGATTGGCGAATGGG
[124 nt withheld, positions 969-1092]
C
[91 nt withheld, positions 1094-1184]
A
[49 nt withheld, positions 1186-1234]
CCTTTGACGTTGGAGTCCACGTTCTTT
[37 nt withheld, positions 1262-1298]
ACCCTATCTCGGTCTATTCTTTTGATTTATAAGGGATTTTGCCGATTTCGGCCTATTGGTTAAAAAATGA
GCTGATTTAACAAAAATTTAACGCGAATTTTAACAAAATATTAACGCTTACAATTTAGGTGGCACTTTTC
GGGGAAATGTGCGCGGAACCCCTATTTGTTTATTTTTCTAAATACATTCAAATATGTATCCGCTCATGAA
TTAATTCTTAGAAAAACTCATCGAGCATCAAATGAAACTGCAATTTATTCATATCAGGATTATCAATACC
ATATTTTTGAAAAAGCCGTTTCTGTAATGAAGGAGAAAACTCACCGAGGCAGTTCCATAGGATGGCAAGA
TCCTGGTATCGGTCTGCGATTCCGACTCGTCCAACATCAATACAACCTATTAATTTCCCCTCGTCAAAAA
TAAGGTTATCAAGTGAGAAATCACCATGAGTGACGACTGAATCCGGTGAGAATGGCAAAAGTTTATGCAT
TTCTTTCCAGACTTGTTCAACAGGCCAGCCATTACGCTCGTCATCAAAATCACTCGCATCAACCAAACCG
TTATTCATTCGTGATTGCGCCTGAGCGAGACGAAATACGCGATCGCTGTTAAAAGGACAATTACAAACAG
GAATCGAATGCAACCGGCGCAGGAACACTGCCAGCGCATCAACAATATTTTCACCTGAATCAGGATATTC
TTCTAATACCTGGAATGCTGTTTTCCCGGGGATCGCAGTGGTGAGTAACCATGCATCATCAGGAGTACGG
ATAAAATGCTTGATGGTCGGAAGAGGCATAAATTCCGTCAGCCAGTTTAGTCTGACCATCTCATCTGTAA
CATCATTGGCAACGCTACCTTTGCCATGTTTCAGAAACAACTCTGGCGCATCGGGCTTCCCATACAATCG
ATAGATTGTCGCACCTGATTGCCCGACATTATCGCGAGCCCATTTATACCCATATAAATCAGCATCCATG
TTGGAATTTAATCGCGGCCTAGAGCAAGACGTTTCCCGTTGAATATGGCTCATAACACCCCTTGTATTAC
TGTTTATGTAAGCAGACAGTTTTATTGTTCATGACCAAAATCCCTTAACGTGAGTTTTCGTTCCACTGAG
CGTCAGACCCCGTAGAAAAGATCAAAGGATCTTCTTGAGATCCTTTTTTTCTGCGCGTAATCTGCTGCTT
GCAAACAAAAAAACCACCGCTACCAGCGGTGGTTTGTTTGCCGGATCAAGAGCTACCAACTCTTTTTCCG
AAGGTAACTGGCTTCAGCAGAGCGCAGATACCAAATACTGTCCTTCTAGTGTAGCCGTAGTTAGGCCACC
ACTTCAAGAACTCTGTAGCACCGCCTACATACCTCGCTCTGCTAATCCTGTTACCAGTGGCTGCTGCCAG
TGGCGATAAGTCGTGTCTTACCGGGTTGGACTCAAGACGATAGTTACCGGATAAGGCGCAGCGGTCGGGC
TGAACGGGGGGTTCGTGCACACAGCCCAGCTTGGAGCGAACGACCTACACCGAACTGAGATACCTACAGC
GTGAGCTATGAGAAAGCGCCACGCTTCCCGAAGGGAGAAAGGCGGACAGGTATCCGGTAAGCGGCAGGGT
CGGAACAGGAGAGCGCACGAGGGAGCTTCCAGGGGGAAACGCCTGGTATCTTTATAGTCCTGTCGGGTTT
CGCCACCTCTGACTTGAGCGTCGATTTTTGTGATGCTCGTCAGGGGGGCGGAGCCTATGGAAAAACGCCA
GCAACGCGGCCTTTTTACGGTTCCTGGCCTTTTGCTGGCCTTTTGCTCACATGTTCTTTCCTGCGTTATC
CCCTGATTCTGTGGATAACCGTATTACCGCCTTTGAGTGAGCTGATACCGCTCGCCGCAGCCGAACGACC
GAGCGCAGCGAGTCAGTGAGCGAGGAAGCGGAAGAGCGCCTGATGCGGTATTTTCTCCTTACGCATCTGT
GCGGTATTTCACACCGCAATGGTGCACTCTCAGTACAATCTGCTCTGATGCCGCATAGTTAAGCCAGTAT
ACACTCCGCTATCGCTACGTGACTGGGTCATGGCTGCGCCCCGACACCCGCCAACACCCGCTGACGCGCC
CTGACGGGCTTGTCTGCTCCCGGCATCCGCTTACAGACAAGCTGTGACCGTCTCCGGGAGCTGCATGTGT
CAGAGGTTTTCACCGTCATCACCGAAACGCGCGAGGCAGCTGCGGTAAAGCTCATCAGCGTGGTCGTGAA
GCGATTCACAGATGTCTGCCTGTTCATCCGCGTCCAGCTCGTTGAGTTTCTCCAGAAGCGTTAATGTCTG
GCTTCTGATAAAGCGGGCCATGTTAAGGGCGGTTTTTTCCTGTTTGGTCACTGATGCCTCCGTGTAAGGG
GGATTTCTGTTCATGGGGGTAATGATACCGATGAAACGAGAGAGGATGCTCACGATACGGGTTACTGATG
ATGAACATGCCCGGTTACTGGAACGTTGTGAGGGTAAACAACTGGCGGTATGGATGCGGCGGGACCAGAG
AAAAATCACTCAGGGTCAATGCCAGCGCTTCGTTAATACAGATGTAGGTGTTCCACAGGGTAGCCAGCAG
CATCCTGCGATGCAGATCCGGAACATAATGGTGCAGGGCGCTGACTTCCGCGTTTCCAGACTTTACGAAA
CACGGAAACCGAAGACCATTCATGTTGTTGCTCAGGTCGCAGACGTTTTGCAGCAGCAGTCGCTTCACGT
TCGCTCGCGTATCGGTGATTCATTCTGCTAACCAGTAAGGCAACCCCGCCAGCCTAGCCGGGTCCTCAAC
GACAGGAGCACGATCATGCGCACCCGTGGGGCCGCCATGCCGGCGATAATGGCCTGCTTCTCGCCGAAAC
GTTTGGTGGCGGGACCAGTGACGAAGGCTTGAGCGAGGGCGTGCAAGATTCCGAATACCGCAAGCGACAG
GCCGATCATCGTCGCGCTCCAGCGAAAGCGGTCCTCGCCGAAAATGACCCAGAGCGCTGCCGGCACCTGT
CCTACGAGTTGCATGATAAAGAAGACAGTCATAAGTGCGGCGACGATAGTCATGCCCCGCGCCCACCGGA
AGGAGCTGACTGGGTTGAAGGCTCTCAAGGGCATCGGTCGAGATCCCGGTGCCTAATGAGTGAGCTAACT
TACATTAATTGCGTTGCGCTCACTGCCCGCTTTCCAGTCGGGAAACCTGTCGTGCCAGCTGCATTAATGA
ATCGGCCAACGCGCGGGGAGAGGCGGTTTGCGTATTGGGCGCCAGGGTGGTTTTTCTTTTCACCAGTGAG
ACGGGCAACAGCTGATTGCCCTTCACCGCCTGGCCCTGAGAGAGTTGCAGCAAGCGGTCCACGCTGGTTT
GCCCCAGCAGGCGAAAATCCTGTTTGATGGTGGTTAACGGCGGGATATAACATGAGCTGTCTTCGGTATC
GTCGTATCCCACTACCGAGATATCCGCACCAACGCGCAGCCCGGACTCGGTAATGGCGCGCATTGCGCCC
AGCGCCATCTGATCGTTGGCAACCAGCATCGCAGTGGGAACGATGCCCTCATTCAGCATTTGCATGGTTT
GTTGAAAACCGGACATGGCACTCCAGTCGCCTTCCCGTTCCGCTATCGGCTGAATTTGATTGCGAGTGAG
ATATTTATGCCAGCCAGCCAGACGCAGACGCGCCGAGACAGAACTTAATGGGCCCGCTAACAGCGCGATT
TGCTGGTGACCCAATGCGACCAGATGCTCCACGCCCAGTCGCGTACCGTCTTCATGGGAGAAAATAATAC
TGTTGATGGGTGTCTGGTCAGAGACATCAAGAAATAACGCCGGAACATTAGTGCAGGCAGCTTCCACAGC
AATGGCATCCTGGTCATCCAGCGGATAGTTAATGATCAGCCCACTGACGCGTTGCGCGAGAAGATTGTGC
ACCGCCGCTTTACAGGCTTCGACGCCGCTTCGTTCTACCATCGACACCACCACGCTGGCACCCAGTTGAT
CGGCGCGAGATTTAATCGCCGCGACAATTTGCGACGGCGCGTGCAGGGCCAGACTGGAGGTGGCAACGCC
AATCAGCAACGACTGTTTGCCCGCCAGTTGTTGTGCCACGCGGTTGGGAATGTAATTCAGCTCCGCCATC
GCCGCTTCCACTTTTTCCCGCGTTTTCGCAGAAACGTGGCTGGCCTGGTTCACCACGCGGGAAACGGTCT
GATAAGAGACACCGGCATACTCTGCGACATCGTATAACGTTACTGGTTTCACATTCACCACCCTGAATTG
ACTCTCTTCCGGGCGCTATCATGCCATACCGCGAAAGGTTTTGCGCCATTCGATGGTGTCCGGGATCTCG
ACGCTCTCCCTTATGCGACTCCTGCATTAGGAAGCAGCCCAGTAGTAGGTTGAGGCCGTTGAGCACCGCC
GCCGCAAGGAATGGTGCATGCAAGGAGATGGCGCCCAACAGTCCCCCGGCCACGGGGCCTGCCACCATAC
CCACGCCGAAACAAGCGCTCA
Features (pLannotate 1.2.2; 20 found; start..end, strand, type, name):
    138..156     +  promoter       T7 promoter: promoter for bacteriophage T7 RNA polymerase
    157..181     +  protein_bind   lac operator: The lac repressor binds to the lac operator to inhibit transcription in E. coli. This inhibition can be relieved by adding lactose or isopropyl-β-D-thiogalactopyranoside (IPTG). lac repressor encoded by lacI
    196..218     +  RBS            RBS: efficient ribosome binding site from bacteriophage T7 gene 10 (Olins and Rangwala, 1989)
    237..253     +  CDS            capTEV™ (fragment): composite tag for in vivo biotinylation, TEV protease cleavage, and 6xHis tagging
    264..281     +  CDS            thrombin site: thrombin recognition and cleavage site
    801..818     +  CDS            9xHis (fragment): 9xHis affinity tag
    828..877     +  CDS            SET1 (fragment): solubility-enhancement tag derived from T7 phage gene 10B
    885..932     +  terminator     T7 terminator: transcription terminator for bacteriophage T7 RNA polymerase
    969..1397    +  rep_origin     f1 ori (sequence partly withheld): f1 bacteriophage origin of replication; arrow indicates direction of (+) strand synthesis
   1450..1507    +  promoter       AmpR promoter (fragment): bla
   1516..2331    -  CDS            KanR: aminoglycoside phosphotransferase; aph(3')-Ia; confers resistance to kanamycin in bacteria or G418 (Geneticin®) in eukaryotes
   2453..3041    +  rep_origin     ori: high-copy-number ColE1/pMB1/pBR322/pUC origin of replication
   3227..3366    -  misc_feature   bom: basis of mobility region from pBR322
   3468..3659    -  CDS            rop: Rop protein, which maintains plasmids at low copy number; rop
   3676..4056    +  CDS            YPB1_ECOLX: Protein predicted: Swiss-Prot protein existence level 4. From Escherichia coli.
   4128..4419    -  CDS            TcR (fragment): tetracycline efflux protein; tet; confers resistance to tetracycline
   4434..4455    -  protein_bind   CAP binding site: CAP binding activates transcription in the presence of cAMP. E. coli catabolite activator protein
   4468..5550    -  CDS            lacI: lac repressor; lacI; The lac repressor binds to the lac operator to inhibit transcription in E. coli. This inhibition can be relieved by adding lactose or isopropyl-β-D-thiogalactopyranoside (IPTG).
   5551..5628    -  promoter       lacI promoter: lacI
   5636..116     -  CDS            TcR (fragment) (across the origin): tetracycline efflux protein; tet; confers resistance to tetracycline
