[The description below was written by a language model from this plasmid's Addgene catalogue record and pLannotate feature annotations shown in this document.]
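Description:
pET28a_PA4114_Nterm_His is a bacterial expression plasmid built on the pET28a backbone for heterologous production of the Pseudomonas aeruginosa protein PA4114 in E. coli, with the stated aim of purifying the protein. The unmutated PA4114 coding sequence was inserted by Gibson assembly so that it carries an N-terminal 6xHis tag. The sequenced plasmid is about 5.8 kb.

Expression follows the standard pET arrangement. A T7 promoter is immediately followed by a lac operator and the strong ribosome binding site from T7 gene 10, and a T7 terminator closes the transcription unit. The plasmid-borne lacI gene, driven by its own promoter, supplies lac repressor that holds the promoter off until IPTG or lactose is added. Transcription also requires a host that provides T7 RNA polymerase. The feature table annotates a short His-tag-matching fragment followed by a thrombin cleavage site upstream of the insert region, consistent with a removable N-terminal His tag for metal-affinity purification. PA4114 itself is not annotated by the automated tool, but it presumably occupies the unannotated gap between the thrombin site and a downstream His-tag sequence. That downstream element is the vector's optional C-terminal tag, and the record does not say whether it is translated.

The plasmid is selected with kanamycin through the aph(3')-Ia gene. It replicates from a ColE1/pBR322-type origin accompanied by the bom and rop elements, and the catalogue entry lists it as high copy. An f1 origin is also present. The small tetracycline-resistance fragments and other minor hits are backbone remnants rather than functional markers.
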