Addgene plasmid #220479: pET28a_PA4114_Nterm_His
Purpose: heterologous expression of PA4114 for protein purification
Depositing lab: Emily Balskus. Depositing organization: Harvard University. Publication: A metabolomics pipeline highlights microbial metabolism in bloodstream infections. Mayers JR, Varon J, Zhou RR, Daniel-Ivad M, Beaulieu C, Bholse A, Glasser NR, Lichtenauer FM, Ng J, Vera MP, Huttenhower C, Perrella MA, Clish CB, Zhao SD, Baron RM, Balskus EP. Cell. 2024 Jun 11:S0092-8674(24)00579-8. doi: 10.1016/j.cell.2024.05.035. PubMed 38885650.
Backbone
  Vector backbone: pET28a
  Vector type: Bacterial Expression
Growth in bacteria
  Bacterial resistance: Kanamycin, 50 μg/mL
  Growth temperature: 37°C
  Growth strain: DH5alpha
  Copy number: High Copy
Gene/Insert
  Gene/Insert name: PA4114
  Species: P. aeruginosa
  Mutation: none
  Tag / fusion protein: 6xHs (N terminal on insert)
  Cloning method: Gibson Cloning
Terms and licenses: Academic/Nonprofit Terms; Industry Terms: Not Available to Industry
How to cite: pET28a_PA4114_Nterm_His was a gift from Emily Balskus (Addgene plasmid # 220479 ; http://n2t.net/addgene:220479 ; RRID:Addgene_220479)
